>Addgene plasmid #192065 | CAG-mCherry-sesRNA-GFP-WPRE-pA | addgene full sequence | sequence record 383912 | Addgene Partial NGS Result
GCACTGCATAATTCTCTTACTGTCATGCCATCCGTAAGATGCTTTTCTGTGACTGGTGAGTACTCAACCA
AGTCATTCTGAGAATAGTGTATGCGGCGACCGAGTTGCTCTTGCCCGGCGTCAATACGGGATAATACCGC
GCCACATAGCAGAACTTTAAAAGTGCTCATCATTGGAAAACGTTCTTCGGGGCGAAAACTCTCAAGGATC
TTACCGCTGTTGAGATCCAGTTCGATGTAACCCACTCGTGCACCCAACTGATCTTCAGCATCTTTTACTT
TCACCAGCGTTTCTGGGTGAGCAAAAACAGGAAGGCAAAATGCCGCAAAAAAGGGAATAAGGGCGACACG
GAAATGTTGAATACTCATACTCTTCCTTTTTCAATATTATTGAAGCATTTATCAGGGTTATTGTCTCATG
AGCGGATACATATTTGAATGTATTTAGAAAAATAAACAAATAGGGGTTCCGCGCACATTTCCCCGAAAAG
TGCCACCTAAATTGTAAGCGTTAATATTTTGTTAAAATTCGCGTTAAATTTTTGTTAAATCAGCTCATTT
TTTAACCAATAGGCCGAAATCGGCAAAATCCCTTATAAATCAAAAGAATAGACCGAGATAGGGT
[37 nt withheld, positions 625-661]
AAAGAACGTGGACTCCAACGTCAAAGG
[49 nt withheld, positions 689-737]
T
[91 nt withheld, positions 739-829]
G
[124 nt withheld, positions 831-954]
CCCATTCGCCATTCAGGCTGCGCAACTGTTGGGAAGGGCGATCGGTGCGGGCCTCTTCGCTATTACGCCA
GCTGCGCGCTCGCTCGCTCACTGAGGCCGCCCGGGCAAAGCCCGGGCGTCGGGCGACCTTTGGTCGCCCG
GCCTCAGTGAGCGAGCGAGCGCGCAGAGAGGGAGTGGCCAACTCCATCACTAGGGGTTCCTTGTAGTTAA
TGATTAACCCGCCATGCTACTTATCTACGTAGCCATGCTCTAGGAAGAGTACCATTGACGTCAATAATGA
CGTATGTTCCCATAGTAACGCCAATAGGGACTTTCCATTGACGTCAATGGGTGGAGTATTTACGGTAAAC
TGCCCACTTGGCAGTACATCAAGTGTATCATATGCCAAGTACGCCCCCTATTGACGTCAATGACGGTAAA
TGGCCCGCCTGGCATTATGCCCAGTACATGACCTTATGGGACTTTCCTACTTGGCAGTACATCTACGTAT
TAGTCATCGCTATTACCATGGTCGAGGTGAGCCCCACGTTCTGCTTCACTCTCCCCATCTCCCCCCCCTC
CCCACCCCCAATTTTGTATTTATTTATTTTTTAATTATTTTGTGCAGCGATGGGGGCGGGGGGGGGGGGG
GGSGCGCGCCRGGGGGGGGGGGGGGGGGGGGGGGGGGGGGGGGGGSGRGGSGGRGRGGKGCGGCGGCAGC
CAATCAGAGCGGCGCGCTCCGAAAGTTTCCTTTTATGGCGAGGCGGCGGCGGCGGCGGCCCTATAAAAAG
CGAAGCGCGCGGCGGGCGGGAGTCGCTGCGCGCTGCCTTCGCCCCGTGCCCCGCTCCGCCGCCGCCTCGC
GCCGCCCGCCCCGGCTCTGACTGACCGCGTTACTCCCACAGGTGAGCGGGCGGGACGGCCCTTCTCCTCC
GGGCTGTAATTAGCGCTTGGTTTAATGACGGCTTGTTTCTTTTCTGTGGCTGCGTGAAAGCCTTGAGGGG
CTCCGGGAGGGCCCTTTGTGCGGGGGGAGCGGCTCGGGGCTGTCCGCGGGGGGACGGCTGCCTTCGGGGG
GGACGGGGCAGGGCGGGGTTCGGCTTCTGGCGTGTGACCGGCGGCTCTAGAGCCTCTGCTAACCATGTTC
ATGCCTTCTTCTTTTTCCTACAGCTCCTGGGCAACGTGCTGGTTATTGTGCTGTCTCATCATTTTGGCAA
AGAATTGGATCCGCCACCATGGTGAGCAAGGGCGAGGAGGATAACATGGCCATCATCAAGGAGTTCATGC
GCTTCAAGGTGCACATGGAGGGCTCCGTGAACGGCCACGAGTTCGAGATCGAGGGCGAGGGCGAGGGCCG
CCCCTACGAGGGCACCCAGACCGCCAAGCTGAAGGTGACCAAGGGTGGCCCCCTGCCCTTCGCCTGGGAC
ATCCTGTCCCCTCAGTTCATGTACGGCTCCAAGGCCTACGTGAAGCACCCCGCCGACATCCCCGACTACT
TGAAGCTGTCCTTCCCCGAGGGCTTCAAGTGGGAGCGCGTGATGAACTTCGAGGACGGCGGCGTGGTGAC
CGTGACCCAGGACTCCTCCCTGCAGGACGGCGAGTTCATCTACAAGGTGAAGCTGCGCGGCACCAACTTC
CCCTCCGACGGCCCCGTAATGCAGAAGAAGACCATGGGCTGGGAGGCCTCCTCCGAGCGGATGTACCCCG
AGGACGGCGCCCTGAAGGGCGAGATCAAGCAGAGGCTGAAGCTGAAGGACGGCGGCCACTACGACGCTGA
GGTCAAGACCACCTACAAGGCCAAGAAGCCCGTGCAGCTGCCCGGCGCCTACAACGTCAACATCAAGTTG
GACATCACCTCCCACAACGAGGACTACACCATCGTGGAACAGTACGAACGCGCCGAGGGCCGCCACTCCA
CCGGCGGCATGGACGAGCTGTACAAGGCTACTAACTTCAGCCTGCTGAAGCAGGCTGGAGACGTGGAGGA
GAACCCTGGACCTGAATTCGGTGGTTTTGCGGATATCTCCGTGAATCAATATGTGCTCGTGGATCAGGAC
GCGCAGGTAGTGTCCCAACAACCCCCAACAATTTTTACTCATCAGATCAATAATCGTGTGACCTACGGTG
GAGCCATAGACGCTCAGGACGCCAAAACCTTCGGGCCCCAAAATGAAGAGAATTGGGAACATACCCCAGC
TCACGAAAAACAGCCATGCCATGCCGGTCACGACCTGGCGGCACCGACCCTTTGGCACAGTGGCGCGCCA
GAGGGCAGAGGAAGTCTTCTAACATGCGGTGACGTGGAGGAGAATCCCGGCCCTTTAATTAACGTGAGCA
AGGGCGAGGAGCTGTTCACCGGGGTGGTGCCCATCCTGGTCGAGCTGGACGGCGACGTAAACGGCCACAA
GTTCAGCGTGTCCGGCGAGGGCGAGGGCGATGCCACCTACGGCAAGCTGACCCTGAAGTTCATCTGCACC
ACCGGCAAGCTGCCCGTGCCCTGGCCCACCCTCGTGACCACCCTGACCTACGGCGTGCAGTGCTTCAGCC
GCTACCCCGACCACATGAAGCAGCACGACTTCTTCAAGTCCGCCATGCCCGAAGGCTACGTCCAGGAGCG
CACCATCTTCTTCAAGGACGACGGCAACTACAAGACCCGCGCCGAGGTGAAGTTCGAGGGCGACACCCTG
GTGAACCGCATCGAGCTGAAGGGCATCGACTTCAAGGAGGACGGCAACATCCTGGGGCACAAGCTGGAGT
ACAACTACAACAGCCACAACGTCTATATCATGGCCGACAAGCAGAAGAACGGCATCAAGGTGAACTTCAA
GATCCGCCACAACATCGAGGACGGCAGCGTGCAGCTCGCCGACCACTACCAGCAGAACACCCCCATCGGC
GACGGCCCCGTGCTGCTGCCCGACAACCACTACCTGAGCACCCAGTCCGCCCTGAGCAAAGACCCCAACG
AGAAGCGCGATCACATGGTCCTGCTGGAGTTCGTGACCGCCGCCGGGATCACTCTCGGCATGGACGAGCT
GTACAAGTAAAGCTTATCGATAATCAACCTCTGGATTACAAAATTTGTGAAAGATTGACTGGTATTCTTA
ACTATGTTGCTCCTTTTACGCTATGTGGATACGCTGCTTTAATGCCTTTGTATCATGCTATTGCTTCCCG
TATGGCTTTCATTTTCTCCTCCTTGTATAAATCCTGGTTGCTGTCTCTTTATGAGGAGTTGTGGCCCGTT
GTCAGGCAACGTGGCGTGGTGTGCACTGTGTTTGCTGACGCAACCCCCACTGGTTGGGGCATTGCCACCA
CCTGTCAGCTCCTTTCCGGGACTTTCGCTTTCCCCCTCCCTATTGCCACGGCGGAACTCATCGCCGCCTG
CCTTGCCCGCTGCTGGACAGGGGCTCGGCTGTTGGGCACTGACAATTCCGTGGTGTTGTCGGGGAAATCA
TCGTCCTTTCCTTGGCTGCTCGCCTGTGTTGCCACCTGGATTCTGCGCGGGACGTCCTTCTGCTACGTCC
CTTCGGCCCTCAATCCAGCGGACCTTCCTTCCCGCGGCCTGCTGCCGGCTCTGCGGCCTCTTCCGCGTCT
TCGCCTTCGCCCTCAGACGAGTCGGATCTCCCTTTGGGCCGCCTCCCCGCATCGATACCGTCGACCCGGG
CGGCCGCTTCGAGCAGACATGATAAGATACATTGATGAGTTTGGACAAACCACAACTAGAATGCAGTGAA
AAAAATGCTTTATTTGTGAAATTTGTGATGCTATTGCTTTATTTGTAACCATTATAAGCTGCAATAAACA
AGTTAACAACAACAATTGCATTCATTTTATGTTTCAGGTTCAGGGGGAGATGTGGGAGGTTTTTTAAAGC
AAGTAAAACCTCTACAAATGTGGTAAAATCGATAAGGATCTTCCTAGAGCATGGCTACGTAGATAAGTAG
CATGGCGGGTTAATCATTAACTACAAGGAACCCCTAGTGATGGAGTTGGCCACTCCCTCTCTGCGCGCTC
GCTCGCTCACTGAGGCCGGGCGACCAAAGGTCGCCCGACGCCCGGGCTTTGCCCGGGCGGCCTCAGTGAG
CGAGCGAGCGCGCAGCTGCATTAATGAATCGGCCAACGCGCGGGGAGAGGCGGTTTGCGTATTGGGCGCT
CTTCCGCTTCCTCGCTCACTGACTCGCTGCGCTCGGTCGTTCGGCTGCGGCGAGCGGTATCAGCTCACTC
AAAGGCGGTAATACGGTTATCCACAGAATCAGGGGATAACGCAGGAAAGAACATGTGAGCAAAAGGCCAG
CAAAAGGCCAGGAACCGTAAAAAGGCCGCGTTGCTGGCGTTTTTCCATAGGCTCCGCCCCCCTGACGAGC
ATCACAAAAATCGACGCTCAAGTCAGAGGTGGCGAAACCCGACAGGACTATAAAGATACCAGGCGTTTCC
CCCTGGAAGCTCCCTCGTGCGCTCTCCTGTTCCGACCCTGCCGCTTACCGGATACCTGTCCGCCTTTCTC
CCTTCGGGAAGCGTGGCGCTTTCTCATAGCTCACGCTGTAGGTATCTCAGTTCGGTGTAGGTCGTTCGCT
CCAAGCTGGGCTGTGTGCACGAACCCCCCGTTCAGCCCGACCGCTGCGCCTTATCCGGTAACTATCGTCT
TGAGTCCAACCCGGTAAGACACGACTTATCGCCACTGGCAGCAGCCACTGGTAACAGGATTAGCAGAGCG
AGGTATGTAGGCGGTGCTACAGAGTTCTTGAAGTGGTGGCCTAACTACGGCTACACTAGAAGAACAGTAT
TTGGTATCTGCGCTCTGCTGAAGCCAGTTACCTTCGGAAAAAGAGTTGGTAGCTCTTGATCCGGCAAACA
AACCACCGCTGGTAGCGGTGGTTTTTTTGTTTGCAAGCAGCAGATTACGCGCAGAAAAAAAGGATCTCAA
GAAGATCCTTTGATCTTTTCTACGGGGTCTGACGCTCAGTGGAACGAAAACTCACGTTAAGGGATTTTGG
TCATGAGATTATCAAAAAGGATCTTCACCTAGATCCTTTTAAATTAAAAATGAAGTTTTAAATCAATCTA
AAGTATATATGAGTAAACTTGGTCTGACAGTTACCAATGCTTAATCAGTGAGGCACCTATCTCAGCGATC
TGTCTATTTCGTTCATCCATAGTTGCCTGACTCCCCGTCGTGTAGATAACTACGATACGGGAGGGCTTAC
CATCTGGCCCCAGTGCTGCAATGATACCGCGAGACCCACGCTCACCGGCTCCAGATTTATCAGCAATAAA
CCAGCCAGCCGGAAGGGCCGAGCGCAGAAGTGGTCCTGCAACTTTATCCGCCTCCATCCAGTCTATTAAT
TGTTGCCGGGAAGCTAGAGTAAGTAGTTCGCCAGTTAATAGTTTGCGCAACGTTGTTGCCATTGCTACAG
GCATCGTGGTGTCACGCTCGTCGTTTGGTATGGCTTCATTCAGCTCCGGTTCCCAACGATCAAGGCGAGT
TACATGATCCCCCATGTTGTGCAAAAAAGCGGTTAGCTCCTTCGGTCCTCCGATCGTTGTCAGAAGTAAG
TTGGCCGCAGTGTTATCACTCATGGTTATGGCA
Features (pLannotate 1.2.2; 17 found; start..end, strand, type, name):
    369..473     -  promoter       AmpR promoter: bla
    526..954     -  rep_origin     f1 ori (sequence partly withheld): f1 bacteriophage origin of replication; arrow indicates direction of (+) strand synthesis
    959..1028    -  CDS            lacZα (fragment): LacZα fragment of β-galactosidase; lacZ fragment
   1023..1155    -  repeat_region  AAV2 ITR (fragment): inverted terminal repeat of adeno-associated virus serotype 2 inverted
   1216..1464    +  enhancer       CMV enhancer (fragment): human cytomegalovirus immediate early enhancer
   1743..1878    +  intron         hybrid intron (fragment): hybrid between chicken β-actin (CBA) and minute virus of mice (MMV) introns (Gray et al., 2011)
   1967..2097    +  intron         chimeric intron (fragment): chimera between introns from chicken β-actin and rabbit β-globin
   2163..2870    +  CDS            mCherry: mCherry is a basic (constitutively fluorescent) red fluorescent protein published in 2004, derived from Discosoma sp.. It is reported to be a very rapidly-maturing monomer with low acid sensitivity.
   2934..3185    -  CDS            ChR2(H134R) (fragment): H134R mutant of an N-terminal fragment of channelrhodopsin-2 from the alga Chlamydomonas reinhardtii (Nagel et al., 2005) blue light-activated cation channel
   3258..3974    +  CDS            EGFP: the original enhanced GFP (Yang et al., 1996) mammalian codon-optimized
   3986..4574    +  misc_feature   WPRE: woodchuck hepatitis virus posttranscriptional regulatory element
   4617..4738    -  polyA_signal   SV40 poly(A) signal: SV40 polyadenylation signal
   4761..4829    -  CDS            large T antigen (fragment): large T antigen from SV40 (simian virus 40)
   4900..5033    +  repeat_region  AAV2 ITR: inverted terminal repeat of adeno-associated virus serotype 2 inverted
   5027..5083    -  CDS            lacI (fragment): lac repressor; lacI; The lac repressor binds to the lac operator to inhibit transcription in E. coli. This inhibition can be relieved by adding lactose or isopropyl-β-D-thiogalactopyranoside (IPTG).
   5266..5854    -  rep_origin     ori: high-copy-number ColE1/pMB1/pBR322/pUC origin of replication
   6025..368     -  CDS            AmpR (across the origin): β-lactamase; bla; confers resistance to ampicillin, carbenicillin, and related antibiotics
