[The description below was written by a language model from this plasmid's Addgene catalogue record and pLannotate feature annotations shown in this document.]
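Description:
CAG-mCherry-sesRNA-GFP-WPRE-pA is a mammalian expression plasmid built in an AAV transfer-vector format, with the expression cassette lying between two AAV2 inverted terminal repeats so that it can in principle be packaged into recombinant AAV as well as transfected directly. It is propagated in E. coli through a high-copy ColE1/pUC-type origin with ampicillin selection (AmpR, β-lactamase), and also carries an f1 phage origin. Small lacZα, lacI and SV40 large T antigen fragments in the annotation appear to be backbone remnants rather than functional parts. The sequence record is labelled a partial NGS result.

The payload is a single transcription unit driven by the CAG promoter, annotated here as CMV enhancer and chicken β-actin-derived intron fragments. It encodes mCherry, followed by a sensor RNA (sesRNA) segment and then EGFP, and ends with a WPRE to boost transcript stability and expression and an SV40 polyadenylation signal. The sesRNA is described as directed against ChETA, a channelrhodopsin variant. Consistent with this, the table shows a roughly 250 nt channelrhodopsin-2 fragment in antisense orientation between the two fluorescent protein genes, so the transcript is complementary to the target mRNA.

In this RNA-sensing design, mCherry is translated constitutively and marks cells that received the construct. GFP serves as the effector RNA (efRNA) readout, and its translation is intended to depend on the sesRNA pairing with its target transcript. The record does not spell out the gating mechanism or any linker or self-cleaving peptide elements between the segments. The plasmid derives from a BFP-bearing parent construct and is suited to testing programmable, target-RNA-dependent reporter expression in mammalian cells.
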