Addgene plasmid #192065: CAG-mCherry-sesRNA-GFP-WPRE-pA
Purpose: Expression of mCherry, sesRNA in mammalian cells, with GFP as efRNA.
Depositing lab: Josh Huang. Depositing organization: Duke University. Publication: Programmable RNA sensing for cell monitoring and manipulation. Qian Y, Li J, Zhao S, Matthews EA, Adoff M, Zhong W, An X, Yeo M, Park C, Yang X, Wang BS, Southwell DG, Huang ZJ. Nature. 2022 Oct;610(7933):713-721. doi: 10.1038/s41586-022-05280-1. Epub 2022 Oct 5. PubMed 36198803.
Backbone
  Vector backbone: CAG-BFP-sesRNA-GFP-WPRE-pA
  Vector type: Mammalian Expression, AAV
Growth in bacteria
  Bacterial resistance: Ampicillin, 100 μg/mL
  Growth temperature: 37°C
  Growth strain: NEB Stable
  Copy number: High Copy
Gene/Insert
  Gene/Insert name: sesRNA for Cheta
  Species: Synthetic
  Promoter: CAG
  Cloning method: Gibson Cloning
  Sequencing primers: 5′ ctactaacttcagcctgctg; 3′ agggccgggattctcctcca
Terms and licenses: Academic/Nonprofit Terms; Industry Terms: Not Available to Industry
How to cite: CAG-mCherry-sesRNA-GFP-WPRE-pA was a gift from Josh Huang (Addgene plasmid # 192065 ; http://n2t.net/addgene:192065 ; RRID:Addgene_192065)
